LOCUS       Exported 12061 bp ds-DNA circular SYN 13-MAY-2021
DEFINITION  Expresses cCDA1-BE3 in yeast cells.
ACCESSION   .
VERSION     .
KEYWORDS    pJT46_GalL_cCDA1-BE3
SOURCE      synthetic DNA construct
  ORGANISM  synthetic DNA construct
REFERENCE   1 (bases 1 to 12061)
  AUTHORS   Tan J, Zhang F, Karcher D, Bock R
  TITLE     Engineering of high-precision base editors for site-specific single
            nucleotide replacement.
  JOURNAL   Nat Commun. 2019 Jan 25;10(1):439. doi: 10.1038/s41467-018-08034-8.
  PUBMED    30683865
REFERENCE   2 (bases 1 to 12061)
  AUTHORS   .
  TITLE     Direct Submission
  JOURNAL   Exported May 13, 2021 from SnapGene Server 1.1.58
            http://www.snapgene.com
FEATURES             Location/Qualifiers
     source          1..12061
                     /organism="synthetic DNA construct"
                     /mol_type="other DNA"
     promoter        1..442
                     /gene="S. cerevisiae GAL1"
                     /label=GAL1 promoter
                     /note="inducible promoter, regulated by Gal4"
     protein_bind    1..118
                     /label=UAS
                     /bound_moiety="Gal4"
                     /note="upstream activating sequence mediating
                     Gal4-dependent induction"
     primer_bind     413..436
                     /label=GAL1
                     /note="S. cerevisiae GAL1 promoter, forward primer"
     CDS             452..4555
                     /codon_start=1
                     /product="nickase mutant of the Cas9 endonuclease from the
                     Streptococcus pyogenes Type II CRISPR/Cas system"
                     /label=Cas9(D10A)
                     /note="generates RNA-guided single strand nicks in DNA due
                     to the D10A mutation in the RuvC catalytic domain"
                     /translation="MDKKYSIGLAIGTNSVGWAVITDEYKVPSKKFKVLGNTDRHSIKK
                     NLIGALLFDSGETAEATRLKRTARRRYTRRKNRICYLQEIFSNEMAKVDDSFFHRLEES
                     FLVEEDKKHERHPIFGNIVDEVAYHEKYPTIYHLRKKLVDSTDKADLRLIYLALAHMIK
                     FRGHFLIEGDLNPDNSDVDKLFIQLVQTYNQLFEENPINASGVDAKAILSARLSKSRRL
                     ENLIAQLPGEKKNGLFGNLIALSLGLTPNFKSNFDLAEDAKLQLSKDTYDDDLDNLLAQ
                     IGDQYADLFLAAKNLSDAILLSDILRVNTEITKAPLSASMIKRYDEHHQDLTLLKALVR
                     QQLPEKYKEIFFDQSKNGYAGYIDGGASQEEFYKFIKPILEKMDGTEELLVKLNREDLL
                     RKQRTFDNGSIPHQIHLGELHAILRRQEDFYPFLKDNREKIEKILTFRIPYYVGPLARG
                     NSRFAWMTRKSEETITPWNFEEVVDKGASAQSFIERMTNFDKNLPNEKVLPKHSLLYEY
                     FTVYNELTKVKYVTEGMRKPAFLSGEQKKAIVDLLFKTNRKVTVKQLKEDYFKKIECFD
                     SVEISGVEDRFNASLGTYHDLLKIIKDKDFLDNEENEDILEDIVLTLTLFEDREMIEER
                     LKTYAHLFDDKVMKQLKRRRYTGWGRLSRKLINGIRDKQSGKTILDFLKSDGFANRNFM
                     QLIHDDSLTFKEDIQKAQVSGQGDSLHEHIANLAGSPAIKKGILQTVKVVDELVKVMGR
                     HKPENIVIEMARENQTTQKGQKNSRERMKRIEEGIKELGSQILKEHPVENTQLQNEKLY
                     LYYLQNGRDMYVDQELDINRLSDYDVDHIVPQSFLKDDSIDNKVLTRSDKNRGKSDNVP
                     SEEVVKKMKNYWRQLLNAKLITQRKFDNLTKAERGGLSELDKAGFIKRQLVETRQITKH
                     VAQILDSRMNTKYDENDKLIREVKVITLKSKLVSDFRKDFQFYKVREINNYHHAHDAYL
                     NAVVGTALIKKYPKLESEFVYGDYKVYDVRKMIAKSEQEIGKATAKYFFYSNIMNFFKT
                     EITLANGEIRKRPLIETNGETGEIVWDKGRDFATVRKVLSMPQVNIVKKTEVQTGGFSK
                     ESILPKRNSDKLIARKKDWDPKKYGGFDSPTVAYSVLVVAKVEKGKSKKLKSVKELLGI
                     TIMERSSFEKNPIDFLEAKGYKEVKKDLIIKLPKYSLFELENGRKRMLASAGELQKGNE
                     LALPSKYVNFLYLASHYEKLKGSPEDNEQKQLFVEQHKHYLDEIIEQISEFSKRVILAD
                     ANLDKVLSAYNKHRDKPIREQAENIIHLFTLTNLGAPAAFKYFDTTIDRKRYTSTKEVL
                     DATLIHQSITGLYETRIDLSQLGGD"
     CDS             4604..5227
                     /codon_start=1
                     /product="cytidine deaminase from the sea lamprey
                     Petromyzon marinus (Rogozin et al., 2007)"
                     /label=PmCDA1
                     /translation="MTDAEYVRIHEKLDIYTFKKQFFNNKKSVSHRCYVLFELKRRGER
                     RACFWGYAVNKPQSGTERGIHAEIFSIRKVEEYLRDNPGQFTINWYSSWSPCADCAEKI
                     LEWYNQELRGNGHTLKIWACKLYYEKNARNQIGLWNLRDNGVGLNVMVSEHYQCCRKIF
                     IQSSHNQLNENRWLEKTLKRAEKRRSELSIMIQVKILHTTKSPAV"
     CDS             5246..5494
                     /codon_start=1
                     /product="uracil-DNA glycosylase inhibitor from a Bacillus
                     subtilis bacteriophage (Mol et al., 1995)"
                     /label=UGI
                     /translation="TNLSDIIEKETGKQLVIQESILMLPEEVEEVIGNKPESDILVHTA
                     YDESTDENVMLLTSDAPEYKPWALVIQDSNGENKIKML"
     CDS             5507..5527
                     /codon_start=1
                     /product="nuclear localization signal of SV40 (simian virus
                     40) large T antigen"
                     /label=SV40 NLS
                     /translation="PKKKRKV"
     terminator      5561..5748
                     /gene="S. cerevisiae ADH1"
                     /label=ADH1 terminator
                     /note="transcription terminator for the S. cerevisiae
                     alcohol dehydrogenase 1 (ADH1) gene"
     primer_bind     complement(5616..5640)
                     /label=pHybLex-R
                     /note="ADH terminator, reverse primer"
     terminator      5785..5830
                     /label=T7 terminator
                     /note="transcription terminator for bacteriophage T7 RNA
                     polymerase"
     primer_bind     complement(5866..5885)
                     /label=T7
                     /note="T7 promoter, forward primer"
     promoter        complement(5867..5885)
                     /label=T7 promoter
                     /note="promoter for bacteriophage T7 RNA polymerase"
     primer_bind     complement(5892..5909)
                     /label=M13 Forward
                     /note="In lacZ gene. Also called M13-F20 or M13 (-21)
                     Forward"
     primer_bind     complement(5892..5908)
                     /label=M13 fwd
                     /note="common sequencing primer, one of multiple similar
                     variants"
     primer_bind     complement(5901..5923)
                     /label=M13/pUC Forward
                     /note="In lacZ gene"
     rep_origin      6049..6504
                     /direction=RIGHT
                     /label=f1 ori
                     /note="f1 bacteriophage origin of replication; arrow
                     indicates direction of (+) strand synthesis"
     primer_bind     complement(6136..6155)
                     /label=F1ori-R
                     /note="F1 origin, reverse primer"
     primer_bind     6346..6367
                     /label=F1ori-F
                     /note="F1 origin, forward primer"
     promoter        6805..7212
                     /gene="S. cerevisiae LEU2"
                     /label=LEU2 promoter
     CDS             7213..8307
                     /codon_start=1
                     /gene="S. cerevisiae LEU2"
                     /product="3-isopropylmalate dehydrogenase, required for
                     leucine biosynthesis"
                     /label=LEU2
                     /note="yeast auxotrophic marker"
                     /translation="MSAPKKIVVLPGDHVGQEITAEAIKVLKAISDVRSNVKFDFENHL
                     IGGAAIDATGVPLPDEALEASKKADAVLLGAVGGPKWGTGSVRPEQGLLKIRKELQLYA
                     NLRPCNFASDSLLDLSPIKPQFAKGTDFVVVRELVGGIYFGKRKEDDGDGVAWDSEQYT
                     VPEVQRITRMAAFMALQHEPPLPIWSLDKANVLASSRLWRKTVEETIKNEFPTLKVQHQ
                     LIDSAAMILVKNPTHLNGIIITSNMFGDIISDEASVIPGSLGLLPSASLASLPDKNTAF
                     GLYEPCHGSAPDLPKNKVNPIATILSAAMMLKLSLNLPEEGKAIEDAVKKVLDAGIRTG
                     DLGGSNSTTEVGDAVAEEVKKILA"
     primer_bind     complement(8801..8820)
                     /label=pRS-marker
                     /note="pRS vectors, use to sequence yeast selectable
                     marker"
     primer_bind     8920..8942
                     /label=pGEX 3'
                     /note="pGEX vectors, reverse primer"
     primer_bind     complement(8980..8998)
                     /label=pBRforEco
                     /note="pBR322 vectors, upsteam of EcoRI site, forward
                     primer"
     misc_feature    9040..9543
                     /label=CEN/ARS
                     /note="S. cerevisiae CEN6 centromere fused to an
                     autonomously replicating sequence"
     promoter        9580..9684
                     /gene="bla"
                     /label=AmpR promoter
     CDS             9685..10545
                     /codon_start=1
                     /gene="bla"
                     /product="beta-lactamase"
                     /label=AmpR
                     /note="confers resistance to ampicillin, carbenicillin, and
                     related antibiotics"
                     /translation="MSIQHFRVALIPFFAAFCLPVFAHPETLVKVKDAEDQLGARVGYI
                     ELDLNSGKILESFRPEERFPMMSTFKVLLCGAVLSRIDAGQEQLGRRIHYSQNDLVEYS
                     PVTEKHLTDGMTVRELCSAAITMSDNTAANLLLTTIGGPKELTAFLHNMGDHVTRLDRW
                     EPELNEAIPNDERDTTMPVAMATTLRKLLTGELLTLASRQQLIDWMEADKVAGPLLRSA
                     LPAGWFIADKSGAGERGSRGIIAALGPDGKPSRIVVIYTTGSQATMDERNRQIAEIGAS
                     LIKHW"
     primer_bind     complement(9903..9922)
                     /label=Amp-R
                     /note="Ampicillin resistance gene, reverse primer"
     rep_origin      10716..11304
                     /direction=RIGHT
                     /label=ori
                     /note="high-copy-number ColE1/pMB1/pBR322/pUC origin of
                     replication"
     primer_bind     11205..11224
                     /label=pBR322ori-F
                     /note="pBR322 origin, forward primer"
     primer_bind     11458..11475
                     /label=L4440
                     /note="L4440 vector, forward primer"
     protein_bind    11592..11613
                     /label=CAP binding site
                     /bound_moiety="E. coli catabolite activator protein"
                     /note="CAP binding activates transcription in the presence
                     of cAMP."
     promoter        11628..11658
                     /label=lac promoter
                     /note="promoter for the E. coli lac operon"
     protein_bind    11666..11682
                     /label=lac operator
                     /bound_moiety="lac repressor encoded by lacI"
                     /note="The lac repressor binds to the lac operator to
                     inhibit transcription in E. coli. This inhibition can be
                     relieved by adding lactose or
                     isopropyl-beta-D-thiogalactopyranoside (IPTG)."
     primer_bind     11671..11693
                     /label=M13/pUC Reverse
                     /note="In lacZ gene"
     primer_bind     11690..11706
                     /label=M13 rev
                     /note="common sequencing primer, one of multiple similar
                     variants"
     primer_bind     11690..11706
                     /label=M13 Reverse
                     /note="In lacZ gene. Also called M13-rev"
     promoter        11727..11745
                     /label=T3 promoter
                     /note="promoter for bacteriophage T3 RNA polymerase"
ORIGIN
        1 cggattagaa gccgccgagc gggtgacagc cctccgaagg aagactctcc tccgtgcgtc
       61 ctcgtcttca ccggtcgcgt tcctgaaacg cagatgtgcc tcgcgccgca ctgctccgaa
      121 caataaagat tctacaatac tagcttttat ggttatgaag aggaaaaatt ggcagtaacc
      181 tggccccaca aaccttcaaa tgaacgaatc aaattaacaa ccataggatg ataatgcgat
      241 tagtttttta gccttatttc tggggtaatt aatcagcgaa gcgatgattt ttgatctatt
      301 aacagatata taaatgcaaa aactgcataa ccactttaac taatactttc aacattttcg
      361 gtttgtatta cttcttattc aaatgtaata aaagtatcaa caaaaaattg ttaatatacc
      421 tctatacttt aacgtcaagg agaaaaaacc catggacaag aagtactcca ttgggctcgc
      481 tatcggcaca aacagcgtcg gttgggccgt cattacggac gagtacaagg tgccgagcaa
      541 aaaattcaaa gttctgggca ataccgatcg ccacagcata aagaagaacc tcattggcgc
      601 cctcctgttc gactccgggg agacggccga agccacgcgg ctcaaaagaa cagcacggcg
      661 cagatatacc cgcagaaaga atcggatctg ctacctgcag gagatcttta gtaatgagat
      721 ggctaaggtg gatgactctt tcttccatag gctggaggag tcctttttgg tggaggagga
      781 taaaaagcac gagcgccacc caatctttgg caatatcgtg gacgaggtgg cgtaccatga
      841 aaagtaccca accatatatc atctgaggaa gaagcttgta gacagtactg ataaggctga
      901 cttgcggttg atctatctcg cgctggcgca tatgatcaaa tttcggggac acttcctcat
      961 cgagggggac ctgaacccag acaacagcga tgtcgacaaa ctctttatcc aactggttca
     1021 gacttacaat cagcttttcg aagagaaccc gatcaacgca tccggagttg acgccaaagc
     1081 aatcctgagc gctaggctgt ccaaatcccg gcggctcgaa aacctcatcg cacagctccc
     1141 tggggagaag aagaacggcc tgtttggtaa tcttatcgcc ctgtcactcg ggctgacccc
     1201 caactttaaa tctaacttcg acctggccga agatgccaag cttcaactga gcaaagacac
     1261 ctacgatgat gatctcgaca atctgctggc ccagatcggc gaccagtacg cagacctttt
     1321 tttggcggca aagaacctgt cagacgccat tctgctgagt gatattctgc gagtgaacac
     1381 ggagatcacc aaagctccgc tgagcgctag tatgatcaag cgctatgatg agcaccacca
     1441 agacttgact ttgctgaagg cccttgtcag acagcaactg cctgagaagt acaaggaaat
     1501 tttcttcgat cagtctaaaa atggctacgc cggatacatt gacggcggag caagccagga
     1561 ggaattttac aaatttatta agcccatctt ggaaaaaatg gacggcaccg aggagctgct
     1621 ggtaaagctt aacagagaag atctgttgcg caaacagcgc actttcgaca atggaagcat
     1681 cccccaccag attcacctgg gcgaactgca cgctatcctc aggcggcaag aggatttcta
     1741 cccctttttg aaagataaca gggaaaagat tgagaaaatc ctcacatttc ggatacccta
     1801 ctatgtaggc cccctcgccc ggggaaattc cagattcgcg tggatgactc gcaaatcaga
     1861 agagaccatc actccctgga acttcgagga agtcgtggat aagggggcct ctgcccagtc
     1921 cttcatcgaa aggatgacta actttgataa aaatctgcct aacgaaaagg tgcttcctaa
     1981 acactctctg ctgtacgagt acttcacagt ttataacgag ctcaccaagg tcaaatacgt
     2041 cacagaaggg atgagaaagc cagcattcct gtctggagag cagaagaaag ctatcgtgga
     2101 cctcctcttc aagacgaacc ggaaagttac cgtgaaacag ctcaaagaag actatttcaa
     2161 aaagattgaa tgtttcgact ctgttgaaat cagcggagtg gaggatcgct tcaacgcatc
     2221 cctgggaacg tatcacgatc tcctgaaaat cattaaagac aaggacttcc tggacaatga
     2281 ggagaacgag gacattcttg aggacattgt cctcaccctt acgttgtttg aagataggga
     2341 gatgattgaa gaacgcttga aaacttacgc tcatctcttc gacgacaaag tcatgaaaca
     2401 gctcaagagg cgccgatata caggatgggg gcggctgtca agaaaactga tcaatgggat
     2461 ccgagacaag cagagtggaa agacaatcct ggattttctt aagtccgatg gatttgccaa
     2521 ccggaacttc atgcagttga tccatgatga ctctctcacc tttaaggagg acatccagaa
     2581 agcacaagtt tctggccagg gggacagtct tcacgagcac atcgctaatc ttgcaggtag
     2641 cccagctatc aaaaagggaa tactgcagac cgttaaggtc gtggatgaac tcgtcaaagt
     2701 aatgggaagg cataagcccg agaatatcgt tatcgagatg gcccgagaga accaaactac
     2761 ccagaaggga cagaagaaca gtagggaaag gatgaagagg attgaagagg gtataaaaga
     2821 actggggtcc caaatcctta aggaacaccc agttgaaaac acccagcttc agaatgagaa
     2881 gctctacctg tactacctgc agaacggcag ggacatgtac gtggatcagg aactggacat
     2941 caatcggctc tccgactacg acgtggatca tatcgtgccc cagtcttttc tcaaagatga
     3001 ttctattgat aataaagtgt tgacaagatc cgataaaaat agagggaaga gtgataacgt
     3061 cccctcagaa gaagttgtca agaaaatgaa aaattattgg cggcagctgc tgaacgccaa
     3121 actgatcaca caacggaagt tcgataatct gactaaggct gaacgaggtg gcctgtctga
     3181 gttggataaa gccggcttca tcaaaaggca gcttgttgag acacgccaga tcaccaagca
     3241 cgtggcccaa attctcgatt cacgcatgaa caccaagtac gatgaaaatg acaaactgat
     3301 tcgagaggtg aaagttatta ctctgaagtc taagctggtc tcagatttca gaaaggactt
     3361 tcagttttat aaggtgagag agatcaacaa ttaccaccat gcgcatgatg cctacctgaa
     3421 tgcagtggta ggcactgcac ttatcaaaaa atatcccaag cttgaatctg aatttgttta
     3481 cggagactat aaagtgtacg atgttaggaa aatgatcgca aagtctgagc aggaaatagg
     3541 caaggccacc gctaagtact tcttttacag caatattatg aattttttca agaccgagat
     3601 tacactggcc aatggagaga ttcggaagcg accacttatc gaaacaaacg gagaaacagg
     3661 agaaatcgtg tgggacaagg gtagggattt cgcgacagtc cggaaggtcc tgtccatgcc
     3721 gcaggtgaac atcgttaaaa agaccgaagt acagaccgga ggcttctcca aggaaagtat
     3781 cctcccgaaa aggaacagcg acaagctgat cgcacgcaaa aaagattggg accccaagaa
     3841 atacggcgga ttcgattctc ctacagtcgc ttacagtgta ctggttgtgg ccaaagtgga
     3901 gaaagggaag tctaaaaaac tcaaaagcgt caaggaactg ctgggcatca caattatgga
     3961 gcgatcaagc ttcgaaaaaa accccatcga ctttctcgag gcgaaaggat ataaagaggt
     4021 caaaaaagac ctcatcatta agcttcccaa gtactctctc tttgagcttg aaaacggccg
     4081 gaaacgaatg ctcgctagtg cgggcgagct gcagaaaggt aacgagctgg cactgccctc
     4141 taaatacgtt aatttcttgt atctggccag ccactatgaa aagctcaaag ggtctcccga
     4201 agataatgag cagaagcagc tgttcgtgga acaacacaaa cactaccttg atgagatcat
     4261 cgagcaaata agcgaattct ccaaaagagt gatcctcgcc gacgctaacc tcgataaggt
     4321 gctttctgct tacaataagc acagggataa gcccatcagg gagcaggcag aaaacattat
     4381 ccacttgttt actctgacca acttgggcgc gcctgcagcc ttcaagtact tcgacaccac
     4441 catagacaga aagcggtaca cctctacaaa ggaggtcctg gacgccacac tgattcatca
     4501 gtcaattacg gggctctatg aaacaagaat cgacctctct cagctcggtg gagactctgg
     4561 ttctgaaact ccaggtactt ctgaatctgc tactccagaa tctatgaccg acgctgagta
     4621 cgtgagaatc catgagaagt tggacatcta cacgtttaag aaacagtttt tcaacaacaa
     4681 aaaatccgtg tcgcatagat gctacgttct ctttgaatta aaacgacggg gtgaacgtag
     4741 agcgtgtttt tggggctatg ctgtgaataa accacagagc gggacagaac gtggcattca
     4801 cgccgaaatc tttagcatta gaaaagtcga agaatacctg cgcgacaacc ccggacaatt
     4861 cacgataaat tggtactcat cctggagtcc ttgtgcagat tgcgctgaaa agatcttaga
     4921 atggtataac caggagctgc gggggaacgg ccacactttg aaaatctggg cttgcaaact
     4981 ctattacgag aaaaatgcga ggaatcaaat tgggctgtgg aacctcagag ataacggggt
     5041 tgggttgaat gtaatggtaa gtgaacacta ccaatgttgc aggaaaatat tcatccaatc
     5101 gtcgcacaat caattgaatg agaatagatg gcttgagaag actttgaagc gagctgaaaa
     5161 acgacggagc gagttgtcca ttatgattca ggtaaaaata ctccacacca ctaagagtcc
     5221 tgctgtttct agatctggtg gttcaactaa tttatctgat attattgaaa aagaaacagg
     5281 taaacaatta gttattcaag aatcaatttt aatgttgcca gaagaagttg aagaagttat
     5341 tggtaataaa ccagaatctg atattttagt tcatactgct tatgatgaat ctactgatga
     5401 aaatgttatg ttattgactt cagatgctcc agaatataaa ccatgggctt tagttattca
     5461 agattctaat ggtgaaaata aaattaaaat gttgtctggt ggttcaccca agaagaagag
     5521 gaaggtgtga tctagaggct ccggataagg atcctaataa gcgaatttct tatgatttat
     5581 gatttttatt attaaataag ttataaaaaa aataagtgta tacaaatttt aaagtgactc
     5641 ttaggtttta aaacgaaaat tcttattctt gagtaactct ttcctgtagg tcaggttgct
     5701 ttctcaggta tagcatgagg tcgctcttat tgaccacacc tctaccggca tgccgagcaa
     5761 atgcctgcaa atcgctcccg ggcaaaaaac cccctcaaga cccgtttaga ggccccaagg
     5821 ggttatgcta tgcataccaa gcttccgcgg tggagctcca attcgcccta tagtgagtcg
     5881 tattacaatt cactggccgt cgttttacaa cgtcgtgact gggaaaaccc tggcgttacc
     5941 caacttaatc gccttgcagc acatccccct ttcgccagct ggcgtaatag cgaagaggcc
     6001 cgcaccgatc gcccttccca acagttgcgc agcctgaatg gcgaatggnn nnnnnnnnnn
     6061 nnnnnnnnnn nnnnnnnnnn nnnnnnnnnn nnnnnnnnnn nnnnnnnnnn nnnnnnnnnn
     6121 nnnnnnnnnn nnnnnnnnnn nnnnnnnnnn nnnnnnnnnn nnnnnnnnnn nncnnnnnnn
     6181 nnnnnnnnnn nnnnnnnnnn nnnnnnnnnn nnnnnnnnnn nnnnnnnnnn nnnnnnnnnn
     6241 nnnnnnnnnn nnnnnnnnnn nnnnannnnn nnnnnnnnnn nnnnnnnnnn nnnnnnnnnn
     6301 nnnnnnnnnn nnnncctttg acgttggagt ccacgttctt taatagtgga ctcttgttcc
     6361 aaactggaac aacactcaac cctatctcgg tctattcttt tgatttataa gggattttgc
     6421 cgatttcggc ctattggtta aaaaatgagc tgatttaaca aaaatttaac gcgaatttta
     6481 acaaaatatt aacgcttaca atttcctgat gcggtatttt ctccttacgc atctgtgcgg
     6541 tatttcacac cgcatatcga ccggtcgagg agaacttcta gtatatctac atacctaata
     6601 ttattgcctt attaaaaatg gaatcccaac aattacatca aaatccacat tctcttcaaa
     6661 atcaattgtc ctgtacttcc ttgttcatgt gtgttcaaaa acgttatatt tataggataa
     6721 ttatactcta tttctcaaca agtaattggt tgtttggccg agcggtctaa ggcgcctgat
     6781 tcaagaaata tcttgaccgc agttaactgt gggaatactc aggtatcgta agatgcaaga
     6841 gttcgaatct cttagcaacc attatttttt tcctcaacat aacgagaaca cacaggggcg
     6901 ctatcgcaca gaatcaaatt cgatgactgg aaattttttg ttaatttcag aggtcgcctg
     6961 acgcatatac ctttttcaac tgaaaaattg ggagaaaaag gaaaggtgag agcgccggaa
     7021 ccggcttttc atatagaata gagaagcgtt catgactaaa tgcttgcatc acaatacttg
     7081 aagttgacaa tattatttaa ggacctattg ttttttccaa taggtggtta gcaatcgtct
     7141 tactttctaa cttttcttac cttttacatt tcagcaatat atatatatat atttcaagga
     7201 tataccattc taatgtctgc ccctaagaag atcgtcgttt tgccaggtga ccacgttggt
     7261 caagaaatca cagccgaagc cattaaggtt cttaaagcta tttctgatgt tcgttccaat
     7321 gtcaagttcg atttcgaaaa tcatttaatt ggtggtgctg ctatcgatgc tacaggtgtt
     7381 ccacttccag atgaggcgct ggaagcctcc aagaaggctg atgccgtttt gttaggtgct
     7441 gtgggtggtc ctaaatgggg taccggtagt gttagacctg aacaaggttt actaaaaatc
     7501 cgtaaagaac ttcaattgta cgccaactta agaccatgta actttgcatc cgactctctt
     7561 ttagacttat ctccaatcaa gccacaattt gctaaaggta ctgacttcgt tgttgtcaga
     7621 gaattagtgg gaggtattta ctttggtaag agaaaggaag acgatggtga tggtgtcgct
     7681 tgggatagtg aacaatacac cgttccagaa gtgcaaagaa tcacaagaat ggccgctttc
     7741 atggccctac aacatgagcc accattgcct atttggtcct tggataaagc taatgttttg
     7801 gcctcttcaa gattatggag aaaaactgtg gaggaaacca tcaagaacga gttccctaca
     7861 ttgaaggttc aacatcaatt gattgattct gccgccatga tcctagttaa gaacccaacc
     7921 cacctaaatg gtattataat caccagcaac atgtttggtg atatcatctc cgatgaagcc
     7981 tccgttatcc caggttcctt gggtttgttg ccatctgcgt ccttggcctc tttgccagac
     8041 aagaacaccg catttggttt gtacgaacca tgccacggtt ctgctccaga tttgccaaag
     8101 aataaggtca accctatcgc cactatcttg tctgctgcaa tgatgttgaa attgtcattg
     8161 aacttgcctg aagaaggtaa ggccattgaa gatgcagtta aaaaggtttt ggatgcaggt
     8221 atcagaactg gtgatttagg tggttccaac agtaccaccg aagtcggtga tgctgtcgcc
     8281 gaagaagtta agaaaatcct tgcttaaaaa gattctcttt ttttatgata tttgtacata
     8341 aactttataa atgaaattca taatagaaac gacacgaaat tacaaaatgg aatatgttca
     8401 tagggtagac gaaactatat acgcaatcta catacattta tcaagaagga gaaaaaggag
     8461 gatgtaaagg aatacaggta agcaaattga tactaatggc tcaacgtgat aaggaaaaag
     8521 aattgcactt taacattaat attgacaagg aggagggcac cacacaaaaa gttaggtgta
     8581 acagaaaatc atgaaactat gattcctaat ttatatattg gaggattttc tctaaaaaaa
     8641 aaaaaataca acaaataaaa aacactcaat gacctgacca tttgatggag tttaagtcaa
     8701 taccttcttg aaccatttcc cataatggtg aaagttccct caagaatttt actctgtcag
     8761 aaacggcctt aacgacgtag tcgatatggt gcactctcag tacaatctgc tctgatgccg
     8821 catagttaag ccagccccga cacccgccaa cacccgctga cgcgccctga cgggcttgtc
     8881 tgctcccggc atccgcttac agacaagctg tgaccgtctc cgggagctgc atgtgtcaga
     8941 ggttttcacc gtcatcaccg aaacgcgcga gacgaaaggg cctcgtgata cgcctatttt
     9001 tataggttaa tgtcatgata ataatggttt cttaggacgg atcgcttgcc tgtaacttac
     9061 acgcgcctcg tatcttttaa tgatggaata atttgggaat ttactctgtg tttatttatt
     9121 tttatgtttt gtatttggat tttagaaagt aaataaagaa ggtagaagag ttacggaatg
     9181 aagaaaaaaa aataaacaaa ggtttaaaaa atttcaacaa aaagcgtact ttacatatat
     9241 atttattaga caagaaaagc agattaaata gatatacatt cgattaacga taagtaaaat
     9301 gtaaaatcac aggattttcg tgtgtggtct tctacacaga caagatgaaa caattcggca
     9361 ttaatacctg agagcaggaa gagcaagata aaaggtagta tttgttggcg atccccctag
     9421 agtcttttac atcttcggaa aacaaaaact attttttctt taatttcttt ttttactttc
     9481 tatttttaat ttatatattt atattaaaaa atttaaatta taattatttt tatagcacgt
     9541 gatgaaaagg acccaggtgg cacttttcgg ggaaatgtgc gcggaacccc tatttgttta
     9601 tttttctaaa tacattcaaa tatgtatccg ctcatgagac aataaccctg ataaatgctt
     9661 caataatatt gaaaaaggaa gagtatgagt attcaacatt tccgtgtcgc ccttattccc
     9721 ttttttgcgg cattttgcct tcctgttttt gctcacccag aaacgctggt gaaagtaaaa
     9781 gatgctgaag atcagttggg tgcacgagtg ggttacatcg aactggatct caacagcggt
     9841 aagatccttg agagttttcg ccccgaagaa cgttttccaa tgatgagcac ttttaaagtt
     9901 ctgctatgtg gcgcggtatt atcccgtatt gacgccgggc aagagcaact cggtcgccgc
     9961 atacactatt ctcagaatga cttggttgag tactcaccag tcacagaaaa gcatcttacg
    10021 gatggcatga cagtaagaga attatgcagt gctgccataa ccatgagtga taacactgcg
    10081 gccaacttac ttctgacaac gatcggagga ccgaaggagc taaccgcttt tttgcacaac
    10141 atgggggatc atgtaactcg ccttgatcgt tgggaaccgg agctgaatga agccatacca
    10201 aacgacgagc gtgacaccac gatgcctgta gcaatggcaa caacgttgcg caaactatta
    10261 actggcgaac tacttactct agcttcccgg caacaattaa tagactggat ggaggcggat
    10321 aaagttgcag gaccacttct gcgctcggcc cttccggctg gctggtttat tgctgataaa
    10381 tctggagccg gtgagcgtgg gtctcgcggt atcattgcag cactggggcc agatggtaag
    10441 ccctcccgta tcgtagttat ctacacgacg gggagtcagg caactatgga tgaacgaaat
    10501 agacagatcg ctgagatagg tgcctcactg attaagcatt ggtaactgtc agaccaagtt
    10561 tactcatata tactttagat tgatttaaaa cttcattttt aatttaaaag gatctaggtg
    10621 aagatccttt ttgataatct catgaccaaa atcccttaac gtgagttttc gttccactga
    10681 gcgtcagacc ccgtagaaaa gatcaaagga tcttcttgag atcctttttt tctgcgcgta
    10741 atctgctgct tgcaaacaaa aaaaccaccg ctaccagcgg tggtttgttt gccggatcaa
    10801 gagctaccaa ctctttttcc gaaggtaact ggcttcagca gagcgcagat accaaatact
    10861 gttcttctag tgtagccgta gttaggccac cacttcaaga actctgtagc accgcctaca
    10921 tacctcgctc tgctaatcct gttaccagtg gctgctgcca gtggcgataa gtcgtgtctt
    10981 accgggttgg actcaagacg atagttaccg gataaggcgc agcggtcggg ctgaacgggg
    11041 ggttcgtgca cacagcccag cttggagcga acgacctaca ccgaactgag atacctacag
    11101 cgtgagctat gagaaagcgc cacgcttccc gaagggagaa aggcggacag gtatccggta
    11161 agcggcaggg tcggaacagg agagcgcacg agggagcttc cagggggaaa cgcctggtat
    11221 ctttatagtc ctgtcgggtt tcgccacctc tgacttgagc gtcgattttt gtgatgctcg
    11281 tcaggggggc ggagcctatg gaaaaacgcc agcaacgcgg cctttttacg gttcctggcc
    11341 ttttgctggc cttttgctca catgttcttt cctgcgttat cccctgattc tgtggataac
    11401 cgtattaccg cctttgagtg agctgatacc gctcgccgca gccgaacgac cgagcgcagc
    11461 gagtcagtga gcgaggaagc ggaagagcgc ccaatacgca aactgcctct ccccgcgcgt
    11521 tggccgattc attaatgcag ctggcacgac aggtttcccg actggaaagc gggcagtgag
    11581 cgcaacgcaa ttaatgtgag ttagctcact cattaggcac cccaggcttt acactttatg
    11641 cttccggctc gtatgttgtg tggaattgtg agcggataac aatttcacac aggaaacagc
    11701 tatgaccatg attacgccaa gctcgaaatt aaccctcact aaagggaaca aaagctggta
    11761 ccgggcccga attctctcct tctcttaggt ggcagagcag gtggagggtc gaccatacta
    11821 gtttcaaaaa ttcttacttt ttttttggat ggacgcaaag aagtttaata atcatattac
    11881 atggcattac caccatatac atatccatat acatatccat atacatatcc atatacatat
    11941 ccatatctaa tcttacttat atgttgtgga aatgtaaaga gccccattat cttagcctaa
    12001 aaaaaccttc tctttggaac tttcagtaat acgcttaact gctcattgct atattgaagt
    12061 a
//
