[The description below was written by a language model from this plasmid's Addgene catalogue record and the feature table of its GenBank file.]
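Description:
pJT46_GalL_cCDA1-BE3 is a yeast expression and CRISPR base-editing plasmid built on the p415 shuttle backbone, derived from a p415 GalL-Cas9 vector. It is a low-copy centromeric plasmid in Saccharomyces cerevisiae, maintained by a CEN6/ARS element and selected through the LEU2 auxotrophic marker (3-isopropylmalate dehydrogenase under its own promoter). In E. coli it is propagated from a high-copy ColE1/pUC-type origin with ampicillin resistance. An f1 origin and the lac promoter/operator region remain from the parental cloning vector, and T3 and T7 promoters flank the cassette, their primers serving as the sequencing primers. The catalogue gives a total size of 12,068 bp, while the held sequence record is 12,061 bp.

The payload is a single fusion protein, cCDA1-BE3, driven by the galactose-inducible, Gal4-regulated GalL promoter. The feature table annotates this as a GAL1 promoter with its UAS. The cassette ends in an ADH1 terminator, with a T7 terminator just downstream. From N- to C-terminus the fusion comprises the Streptococcus pyogenes Cas9 D10A nickase, an XTEN linker (named in the catalogue but not annotated separately), the sea lamprey cytidine deaminase PmCDA1, the phage PBS2 uracil-DNA glycosylase inhibitor UGI, and an SV40 nuclear localization signal. The nickase is directed to a target by a guide RNA, where the deaminase converts cytosine to uracil. UGI blocks uracil excision so that the edit tends to resolve as a C-to-T change. No guide RNA cassette appears in the record, so the guide must presumably be supplied from a separate construct. The deaminase portion derives from an earlier nCas9-PmCDA1 yeast plasmid, and the construct was made for work on engineering high-precision base editors for single-nucleotide replacement in yeast.
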