Addgene plasmid #145039: pJT46_GalL_cCDA1-BE3
Purpose: Expresses cCDA1-BE3 in yeast cells
Depositing lab: Ralph Bock. Depositing organization: Max Planck Institute of Molecular Plant Physiology. Publication: Engineering of high-precision base editors for site-specific single nucleotide replacement. Tan J, Zhang F, Karcher D, Bock R. Nat Commun. 2019 Jan 25;10(1):439. doi: 10.1038/s41467-018-08034-8. PubMed 30683865.
Backbone
  Vector backbone: p415
  Backbone manufacturer: p415-GalL-Cas9-CYC1t (Plasmid #43804)
  Backbone size w/o insert (bp): 6670
  Total vector size (bp): 12068
  Vector type: Yeast Expression, CRISPR
  Selectable markers: LEU2
Growth in bacteria
  Bacterial resistance: Ampicillin, 100 μg/mL
  Growth temperature: 37°C
  Growth strain: DH5alpha
  Copy number: High Copy
Gene/Insert
  Gene/Insert name: cCDA1-BE3 (alt name: nCas9-XTEN-pmCDA1-UGI-NLS)
  Species: Bacillus phage PBS2, Petromyzon marinus, Streptococcus pyogenes
  Insert size (bp): 5079
  Mutation: spCas9(D10A)
  Promoter: GalL
  Cloning method: Gibson Cloning
  Sequencing primers: 5′ T3 promoter; 3′ T7 promoter
Resource information
  A portion of this plasmid was derived from a plasmid made by: Based on plasmid pRS315e_pGal-nCas9(D10A)-PmCDA1(Akihiko Kondo, Addgene plasmid # 79617)
Terms and licenses: Academic/Nonprofit Terms; Industry Terms: Not Available to Industry
How to cite: pJT46_GalL_cCDA1-BE3 was a gift from Ralph Bock (Addgene plasmid # 145039 ; http://n2t.net/addgene:145039 ; RRID:Addgene_145039)
